>Addgene plasmid #187919 | pcDNA3-PB1-B/BRISBANE/60/2008 | addgene full sequence | sequence record 372986 | Addgene NGS Result
GACGGATCGGGAGATCTCCCGATCCCCTATGGTGCACTCTCAGTACAATCTGCTCTGATGCCGCATAGTT
AAGCCAGTATCTGCTCCCTGCTTGTGTGTTGGAGGTCGCTGAGTAGTGCGCGAGCAAAATTTAAGCTACA
ACAAGGCAAGGCTTGACCGACAATTGCATGAAGAATCTGCTTAGGGTTAGGCGTTTTGCGCTGCTTCGCG
ATGTACGGGCCAGATATACGCGTTGACATTGATTATTGACTAGTTATTAATAGTAATCAATTACGGGGTC
ATTAGTTCATAGCCCATATATGGAGTTCCGCGTTACATAACTTACGGTAAATGGCCCGCCTGGCTGACCG
CCCAACGACCCCCGCCCATTGACGTCAATAATGACGTATGTTCCCATAGTAACGCCAATAGGGACTTTCC
ATTGACGTCAATGGGTGGAGTATTTACGGTAAACTGCCCACTTGGCAGTACATCAAGTGTATCATATGCC
AAGTACGCCCCCTATTGACGTCAATGACGGTAAATGGCCCGCCTGGCATTATGCCCAGTACATGACCTTA
TGGGACTTTCCTACTTGGCAGTACATCTACGTATTAGTCATCGCTATTACCATGGTGATGCGGTTTTGGC
AGTACATCAATGGGCGTGGATAGCGGTTTGACTCACGGGGATTTCCAAGTCTCCACCCCATTGACGTCAA
TGGGAGTTTGTTTTGGCACCAAAATCAACGGGACTTTCCAAAATGTCGTAACAACTCCGCCCCATTGACG
CAAATGGGCGGTAGGCGTGTACGGTGGGAGGTCTATATAAGCAGAGCTCTCTGGCTAACTAGAGAACCCA
CTGCTTACTGGCTTATCGAAATTAATACGACTCACTATAGGGAGACCCAAGCTTGGTACCGAGCTCGGAT
CCACTAGTAACGGCCGCCAGTGTGCTGGAATTCACCATGAATATAAATCCTTATTTTCTCTTCATAGATG
TGCCCGTACAGGCAGCAATTTCAACAACATTCCCATACACTGGTGTTCCCCCTTATTCCCATGGAACAGG
AACAGGCTACACAATAGACACCGTGATCAGAACGCATGAGTACTCAAACAAGGGGAAACAGTACATTTCT
GATGTTACAGGATGCACAATGGTAGATCCAACAAATGGACCATTACCCGAAGATAATGAGCCGAGTGCCT
ATGCGCAATTAGATTGCGTTTTAGAGGCTTTGGATAGAATGGATGAAGAACACCCAGGTCTTTTTCAAGC
AGCCTCACAGAATGCTATGGAGGCCCTAATGGTCACAACTGTAGACAAATTAACCCAGGGGAGACAGACT
TTTGATTGGACAGTATGCAGAAACCAACCTGCTGCAACGGCACTGAACACAACAATAACCTCTTTTAGGT
TGAATGATTTAAATGGAGCCGACAAAGGTGGATTAATACCTTTTTGCCAGGATATCATTGATTCATTAGA
CCGACCTGAAATGACTTTCTTCTCAGTAAAGAATATAAAGAAAAAATTGCCTGCCAAAAACAGAAAGGGT
TTCCTCATAAAGAGGATACCAATGAAGGTAAAAGACAAAATAACCAAAGTGGAATACATCAAAAGAGCAT
TATCATTAAACACAATGACAAAAGACGCTGAAAGAGGCAAACTGAAAAGAAGAGCGATTGCCACTGCTGG
AATACAAATCAGAGGGTTTGTATTAGTAGTTGAAAACTTGGCTAAAAATATATGTGAAAATCTAGAACAA
AGTGGTTTACCAGTAGGTGGAAACGAGAAGAAAGCCAAACTGTCAAACGCAGTGGCCAAAATGCTCAGTA
ACTGCCCACCAGGAGGGATTAGCATGACAGTAACAGGAGACAATACAAAATGGAATGAATGTTTAAACCC
AAGAATCTTTTTGGCTATGACTGAAAGAATAACCAGAGACAGCCCAGTTTGGTTCAGGGATTTTTGTAGT
ATAGCACCGGTCCTGTTCTCCAATAAGATAGCAAGATTGGGGAAAGGGTTTATGATAACAAGCAAAACAA
AAAGACTGAAGGCTCAAATACCTTGTCCTGATCTGTTTAGTATACCGTTAGAAAGATATAATGAAGAAAC
AAGGGCAAAATTGAAAAAGCTAAAACCATTCTTCAATGAAGAAGGAACTGCATCTTTGTCGCCTGGGATG
ATGATGGGAATGTTTAATATGCTATCTACCGTGTTGGGAGTAGCTGCACTAGGTATCAAGAACATTGGAA
ACAAAGAATACTTATGGGATGGACTGCAATCTTCTGATGATTTTGCTCTGTTTGTTAATGCAAAGGATGA
AGAAACATGTATGGAAGGAATAAACGACTTTTACCGAACATGTAAATTATTGGGAGTAAACATGAGCAAA
AAGAAAAGTTACTGTAATGAGACTGGAATGTTTGAATTTACAAGCATGTTCTACAGAGATGGATTTGTAT
CTAATTTTGCAATGGAACTCCCTTCGTTTGGGGTTGCTGGAGTAAATGAATCAGCAGATATGGCAATAGG
AATGACAATAATAAAGAACAACATGATCAACAATGGAATGGGTCCGGCAACAGCACAAACAGCCATACAG
TTATTCATAGCTGATTATAGATACACCTACAAATGCCACAGGGGAGATTCCAAAGTAGAAGGAAAGAGAA
TGAAAATCATAAAGGAGTTATGGGAAAACACTAAAGGAAGAGATGGTCTATTAGTAGCAGATGGTGGGCC
CAACATTTACAATTTGAGAAACCTGCATATCCCAGAAATAGTATTAAAGTATAATCTAATGGACCCTGAA
TACAAAGGGCGGTTACTTCATCCTCAAAATCCCTTTGTGGGACATTTGTCTATTGAGGGCATCAAAGAGG
CAGACATAACCCCAGCACATGGTCCAGTAAAGAAAATGGACTACGATGCGGTGTCTGGAACTCATAGTTG
GAGAACCAAAAGAAACAGATCTATACTAAACACTGATCAGAGGAACATGATTCTTGAGGAACAATGCTAC
GCTAAATGTTGCAACCTATTTGAGGCCTGTTTTAACAGTGCATCATACAGGAAGCCAGTGGGTCAACATA
GCATGCTTGAGGCTATGGCCCACAGATTAAGAATGGATGCACGATTAGATTATGAATCAGGGAGAATGTC
AAAGGATGATTTTGAGAAAGCAATGGCTCACCTTGGTGAGATTGGGTACATATAAGCGGCCGCCGACTAC
AAAGACCATGACGGTGATTATAAAGATCATGACATCGACTACAAGGATGACGATGACAAGTAGGCCGCTC
GAGCATGCATCTAGAGGGCCCTATTCTATAGTGTCACCTAAATGCTAGAGCTCGCTGATCAGCCTCGACT
GTGCCTTCTAGTTGCCAGCCATCTGTTGTTTGCCCCTCCCCCGTGCCTTCCTTGACCCTGGAAGGTGCCA
CTCCCACTGTCCTTTCCTAATAAAATGAGGAAATTGCATCGCATTGTCTGAGTAGGTGTCATTCTATTCT
GGGGGGTGGGGTGGGGCAGGACAGCAAGGGGGAGGATTGGGAAGACAATAGCAGGCATGCTGGGGATGCG
GTGGGCTCTATGGCTTCTGAGGCGGAAAGAACCAGCTGGGGCTCTAGGGGGTATCCCC
[124 nt withheld, positions 3629-3752]
C
[91 nt withheld, positions 3754-3844]
A
[49 nt withheld, positions 3846-3894]
CCTTTGACGTTGGAGTCCACGTTCTTT
[37 nt withheld, positions 3922-3958]
ACCCTATCTCGGTCTATTCTTTTGATTTATAAGGGATTTTGCCGATTTCGGCCTATTGGTTAAAAAATGA
GCTGATTTAACAAAAATTTAACGCGAATTAATTCTGTGGAATGTGTGTCAGTTAGGGTGTGGAAAGTCCC
CAGGCTCCCCAGCAGGCAGAAGTATGCAAAGCATGCATCTCAATTAGTCAGCAACCATAGTCCCGCCCCT
AACTCCGCCCATCCCGCCCCTAACTCCGCCCAGTTCCGCCCATTCTCCGCCCCATGGCTGACTAATTTTT
TTTATTTATGCAGAGGCCGAGGCCGCCTCTGCCTCTGAGCTATTCCAGAAGTAGTGAGGAGGCTTTTTTG
GAGGCCTAGGCTTTTGCAAAAAGCTCCCGGGAGCTTGTATATCCATTTTCGGATCTGATCAAGAGACAGG
ATGAGGATCGTTTCGCATGATTGAACAAGATGGATTGCACGCAGGTTCTCCGGCCGCTTGGGTGGAGAGG
CTATTCGGCTATGACTGGGCACAACAGACAATCGGCTGCTCTGATGCCGCCGTGTTCCGGCTGTCAGCGC
AGGGGCGCCCGGTTCTTTTTGTCAAGACCGACCTGTCCGGTGCCCTGAATGAACTGCAGGACGAGGCAGC
GCGGCTATCGTGGCTGGCCACGACGGGCGTTCCTTGCGCAGCTGTGCTCGACGTTGTCACTGAAGCGGGA
AGGGACTGGCTGCTATTGGGCGAAGTGCCGGGGCAGGATCTCCTGTCATCTCACCTTGCTCCTGCCGAGA
AAGTATCCATCATGGCTGATGCAATGCGGCGGCTGCATACGCTTGATCCGGCTACCTGCCCATTCGACCA
CCAAGCGAAACATCGCATCGAGCGAGCACGTACTCGGATGGAAGCCGGTCTTGTCGATCAGGATGATCTG
GACGAAGAGCATCAGGGGCTCGCGCCAGCCGAACTGTTCGCCAGGCTCAAGGCGCGCATGCCCGACGGCG
AGGATCTCGTCGTGACCCATGGCGATGCCTGCTTGCCGAATATCATGGTGGAAAATGGCCGCTTTTCTGG
ATTCATCGACTGTGGCCGGCTGGGTGTGGCGGACCGCTATCAGGACATAGCGTTGGCTACCCGTGATATT
GCTGAAGAGCTTGGCGGCGAATGGGCTGACCGCTTCCTCGTGCTTTACGGTATCGCCGCTCCCGATTCGC
AGCGCATCGCCTTCTATCGCCTTCTTGACGAGTTCTTCTGAGCGGGACTCTGGGGTTCGAAATGACCGAC
CAAGCGACGCCCAACCTGCCATCACGAGATTTCGATTCCACCGCCGCCTTCTATGAAAGGTTGGGCTTCG
GAATCGTTTTCCGGGACGCCGGCTGGATGATCCTCCAGCGCGGGGATCTCATGCTGGAGTTCTTCGCCCA
CCCCAACTTGTTTATTGCAGCTTATAATGGTTACAAATAAAGCAATAGCATCACAAATTTCACAAATAAA
GCATTTTTTTCACTGCATTCTAGTTGTGGTTTGTCCAAACTCATCAATGTATCTTATCATGTCTGTATAC
CGTCGACCTCTAGCTAGAGCTTGGCGTAATCATGGTCATAGCTGTTTCCTGTGTGAAATTGTTATCCGCT
CACAATTCCACACAACATACGAGCCGGAAGCATAAAGTGTAAAGCCTGGGGTGCCTAATGAGTGAGCTAA
CTCACATTAATTGCGTTGCGCTCACTGCCCGCTTTCCAGTCGGGAAACCTGTCGTGCCAGCTGCATTAAT
GAATCGGCCAACGCGCGGGGAGAGGCGGTTTGCGTATTGGGCGCTCTTCCGCTTCCTCGCTCACTGACTC
GCTGCGCTCGGTCGTTCGGCTGCGGCGAGCGGTATCAGCTCACTCAAAGGCGGTAATACGGTTATCCACA
GAATCAGGGGATAACGCAGGAAAGAACATGTGAGCAAAAGGCCAGCAAAAGGCCAGGAACCGTAAAAAGG
CCGCGTTGCTGGCGTTTTTCCATAGGCTCCGCCCCCCTGACGAGCATCACAAAAATCGACGCTCAAGTCA
GAGGTGGCGAAACCCGACAGGACTATAAAGATACCAGGCGTTTCCCCCTGGAAGCTCCCTCGTGCGCTCT
CCTGTTCCGACCCTGCCGCTTACCGGATACCTGTCCGCCTTTCTCCCTTCGGGAAGCGTGGCGCTTTCTC
ATAGCTCACGCTGTAGGTATCTCAGTTCGGTGTAGGTCGTTCGCTCCAAGCTGGGCTGTGTGCACGAACC
CCCCGTTCAGCCCGACCGCTGCGCCTTATCCGGTAACTATCGTCTTGAGTCCAACCCGGTAAGACACGAC
TTATCGCCACTGGCAGCAGCCACTGGTAACAGGATTAGCAGAGCGAGGTATGTAGGCGGTGCTACAGAGT
TCTTGAAGTGGTGGCCTAACTACGGCTACACTAGAAGAACAGTATTTGGTATCTGCGCTCTGCTGAAGCC
AGTTACCTTCGGAAAAAGAGTTGGTAGCTCTTGATCCGGCAAACAAACCACCGCTGGTAGCGGTGGTTTT
TTTGTTTGCAAGCAGCAGATTACGCGCAGAAAAAAAGGATCTCAAGAAGATCCTTTGATCTTTTCTACGG
GGTCTGACGCTCAGTGGAACGAAAACTCACGTTAAGGGATTTTGGTCATGAGATTATCAAAAAGGATCTT
CACCTAGATCCTTTTAAATTAAAAATGAAGTTTTAAATCAATCTAAAGTATATATGAGTAAACTTGGTCT
GACAGTTACCAATGCTTAATCAGTGAGGCACCTATCTCAGCGATCTGTCTATTTCGTTCATCCATAGTTG
CCTGACTCCCCGTCGTGTAGATAACTACGATACGGGAGGGCTTACCATCTGGCCCCAGTGCTGCAATGAT
ACCGCGAGACCCACGCTCACCGGCTCCAGATTTATCAGCAATAAACCAGCCAGCCGGAAGGGCCGAGCGC
AGAAGTGGTCCTGCAACTTTATCCGCCTCCATCCAGTCTATTAATTGTTGCCGGGAAGCTAGAGTAAGTA
GTTCGCCAGTTAATAGTTTGCGCAACGTTGTTGCCATTGCTACAGGCATCGTGGTGTCACGCTCGTCGTT
TGGTATGGCTTCATTCAGCTCCGGTTCCCAACGATCAAGGCGAGTTACATGATCCCCCATGTTGTGCAAA
AAAGCGGTTAGCTCCTTCGGTCCTCCGATCGTTGTCAGAAGTAAGTTGGCCGCAGTGTTATCACTCATGG
TTATGGCAGCACTGCATAATTCTCTTACTGTCATGCCATCCGTAAGATGCTTTTCTGTGACTGGTGAGTA
CTCAACCAAGTCATTCTGAGAATAGTGTATGCGGCGACCGAGTTGCTCTTGCCCGGCGTCAATACGGGAT
AATACCGCGCCACATAGCAGAACTTTAAAAGTGCTCATCATTGGAAAACGTTCTTCGGGGCGAAAACTCT
CAAGGATCTTACCGCTGTTGAGATCCAGTTCGATGTAACCCACTCGTGCACCCAACTGATCTTCAGCATC
TTTTACTTTCACCAGCGTTTCTGGGTGAGCAAAAACAGGAAGGCAAAATGCCGCAAAAAAGGGAATAAGG
GCGACACGGAAATGTTGAATACTCATACTCTTCCTTTTTCAATATTATTGAAGCATTTATCAGGGTTATT
GTCTCATGAGCGGATACATATTTGAATGTATTTAGAAAAATAAACAAATAGGGGTTCCGCGCACATTTCC
CCGAAAAGTGCCACCTGACGTC
Features (pLannotate 1.2.2; 22 found; start..end, strand, type, name):
     28..80      -  misc_feature   bom (fragment): basis of mobility region from pBR322
    235..614     +  enhancer       CMV enhancer: human cytomegalovirus immediate early enhancer
    615..818     +  promoter       CMV promoter: human cytomegalovirus (CMV) immediate early promoter
    814..847     +  LTR            5' LTR (truncated) (fragment): truncated 5' long terminal repeat (LTR) from HIV-1
    863..881     +  promoter       T7 promoter: promoter for bacteriophage T7 RNA polymerase
    947..3202    +  CDS            PB1: RDRP_INBP9 - Experimental evidence at protein level: Swiss-Prot protein existence level 1. RNA-dependent RNA polymerase which is responsible for replication and transcription of virus RNA segments. The transcription of viral mRNAs occurs by a unique mechanism called cap-snatching. 5' methylated caps of cellular mRNAs are cleaved after 10-13 nucleotides by PA. In turn, these short capped RNAs are used as primers by PB1 for transcription of viral mRNAs. During virus replication, PB1 initiates RNA synthesis and copy vRNA into complementary RNA (cRNA) which in turn serves as a template for the pro
   3215..3280    +  CDS            3xFLAG: three tandem FLAG® epitope tags, followed by an enterokinase cleavage site
   3315..3333    -  promoter       SP6 promoter: promoter for bacteriophage SP6 RNA polymerase
   3359..3583    +  polyA_signal   bGH poly(A) signal: bovine growth hormone polyadenylation signal
   3587..3608    +  promoter       SV40 promoter (fragment): SV40 enhancer and early promoter
   3629..4057    +  rep_origin     f1 ori (sequence partly withheld): f1 bacteriophage origin of replication; arrow indicates direction of (+) strand synthesis
   4110..4320    +  promoter       SV40 promoter: SV40 early promoter
   4395..5186    +  CDS            neo: KKA2_KLEPN - Also known as kan, nptII. Experimental evidence at protein level: Swiss-Prot protein existence level 1. Resistance to kanamycin, neomycin, paromomycin, ribostamycin, butirosin and gentamicin B. From Klebsiella pneumoniae.
   5210..5368    +  CDS            ble (fragment): BLE_KLEPN - Experimental evidence at protein level: Swiss-Prot protein existence level 1. Binding protein with a strong affinity to the bleomycin family of antibiotics. Binds to CL990; an antimitotic-antibiotic compound. From Klebsiella pneumoniae.
   5363..5484    +  polyA_signal   SV40 poly(A) signal: SV40 polyadenylation signal
   5557..5573    -  protein_bind   lac operator: The lac repressor binds to the lac operator to inhibit transcription in E. coli. This inhibition can be relieved by adding lactose or isopropyl-β-D-thiogalactopyranoside (IPTG). lac repressor encoded by lacI
   5581..5611    -  promoter       lac promoter: promoter for the E. coli lac operon
   5626..5647    -  protein_bind   CAP binding site: CAP binding activates transcription in the presence of cAMP. E. coli catabolite activator protein
   5660..5752    -  CDS            lacI (fragment): lac repressor; lacI; The lac repressor binds to the lac operator to inhibit transcription in E. coli. This inhibition can be relieved by adding lactose or isopropyl-β-D-thiogalactopyranoside (IPTG).
   5935..6523    -  rep_origin     ori: high-copy-number ColE1/pMB1/pBR322/pUC origin of replication
   6694..7554    -  CDS            AmpR: β-lactamase; bla; confers resistance to ampicillin, carbenicillin, and related antibiotics
   7555..7659    -  promoter       AmpR promoter: bla
