[The description below was written by a language model from this plasmid's Addgene catalogue record and pLannotate feature annotations shown in this document.]
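Description:
pcDNA3-PB1-B/BRISBANE/60/2008 is a mammalian expression plasmid built on the pcDNA3 backbone that produces the PB1 subunit of the influenza B/Brisbane/60/2008 virus RNA-dependent RNA polymerase. The roughly 2.26 kb PB1 coding sequence was inserted between EcoRI and NotI sites, both retained, downstream of the human cytomegalovirus immediate-early enhancer and promoter and upstream of the bovine growth hormone polyadenylation signal, giving strong constitutive Pol II transcription in transfected cells. T7 and SP6 phage promoters flank the cloning region, as is standard for this backbone. In bacteria the plasmid replicates from a high-copy ColE1/pUC-type origin and is selected with ampicillin through the β-lactamase gene. An f1 origin is also present. For mammalian selection, an SV40 early promoter drives the neomycin phosphotransferase gene, terminated by an SV40 poly(A) signal, allowing G418 selection of stable transfectants.

There are two discrepancies between the catalogue fields and the sequence annotation. The catalogue describes the insert as untagged, whereas the feature table annotates a 3xFLAG coding segment a short distance downstream of the PB1 open reading frame. The record does not establish whether this is fused in frame or lies beyond a stop codon as a backbone remnant. The sequenced record is also slightly shorter (7,690 nt) than the stated total size.

PB1 is the catalytic core of the viral polymerase, carrying out transcription and replication of the viral RNA segments. According to the associated publication, the plasmid belongs to work developing an influenza B reporter assay, where it would typically be co-transfected with the other polymerase components and a reporter RNA construct, although those partners are not detailed in the record.
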