Addgene plasmid #187919: pcDNA3-PB1-B/BRISBANE/60/2008
Purpose: Expresses PB1 subunit of Influenza B/Brisbane/60/2008 virus polymerase in mammalian cells
Depositing lab: Arindam Mondal. Depositing organization: Indian Institute of Technology, Kharagpur. Publication: A Comprehensive Roadmap Towards the Generation of an Influenza B Reporter Assay Using a Single DNA Polymerase-Based Cloning of the Reporter RNA Construct. Kedia N, Banerjee S, Mondal A. Front Microbiol. 2022 May 25;13:868367. doi: 10.3389/fmicb.2022.868367. eCollection 2022. PubMed 35694292.
Backbone
  Vector backbone: pcDNA3
  Backbone size w/o insert (bp): 5504
  Total vector size (bp): 7763
  Selectable markers: Neomycin (select with G418)
Growth in bacteria
  Bacterial resistance: Ampicillin, 100 μg/mL
  Growth temperature: 37°C
  Growth strain: DH5alpha
  Growth instructions: Streak an ampicillin agar plate from the frozen glycerol stock. Grow bacterial culture from a single colony grown on the plate.
  Copy number: High Copy
Gene/Insert
  Gene/Insert name: polymerase basic protein 1 (alt name: PB1)
  Species: B/Brisbane/60/2008
  Insert size (bp): 2259
  Promoter: CMV Promoter
  Tag / fusion protein: UNTAGGED
  Cloning method: Restriction Enzyme; 5′ cloning site EcoR1 (not destroyed); 3′ cloning site Not1 (not destroyed)
  Sequencing primers: 5′ CMV Forward; 3′ BGH Reverse
Terms and licenses: Academic/Nonprofit Terms; Industry Terms: Not Available to Industry
How to cite: pcDNA3-PB1-B/BRISBANE/60/2008 was a gift from Arindam Mondal (Addgene plasmid # 187919 ; http://n2t.net/addgene:187919 ; RRID:Addgene_187919)
